Addgene plasmid #188889: pMLS791
Purpose: Targeting vector for insertion into 5' miniMos Arm; carries floxed Cbr-unc-119 marker, Phsp16.41::Cre and Pmyo-2::2xNLS::cyOFP
Depositing lab: Erik Jorgensen. Depositing organization: University of Utah. Publication: High-efficiency CRISPR gene editing in C. elegans using Cas9 integrated into the genome. Schwartz ML, Davis MW, Rich MS, Jorgensen EM. PLoS Genet. 2021 Nov 8;17(11):e1009755. doi: 10.1371/journal.pgen.1009755. eCollection 2021 Nov. PubMed 34748534.
Backbone
  Vector backbone: pMLS716
  Vector type: Worm Expression
Growth in bacteria
  Bacterial resistance: Ampicillin, 100 μg/mL
  Growth temperature: 37°C
  Growth strain: DH5alpha
  Copy number: High Copy
Gene/Insert
  Gene/Insert name: floxed Cbr-unc-119 marker, Phsp16.41::Cre and Pmyo-2::2xNLS::cyOFP
  Species: C. elegans (nematode)
  Mutation: C. elegans codom optimization and intron addition
  Cloning method: Gibson Cloning
Terms and licenses: Academic/Nonprofit Terms; Industry Terms: Not Available to Industry
How to cite: pMLS791 was a gift from Erik Jorgensen (Addgene plasmid # 188889 ; http://n2t.net/addgene:188889 ; RRID:Addgene_188889)
