[The description below was written by a language model from this plasmid's Addgene catalogue record and pLannotate feature annotations shown in this document.]
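Description:
pMLS791 is a C. elegans targeting (repair template) plasmid built on the pMLS716 backbone and designed to direct insertion of a cassette into the 5' arm of a genomic miniMos transposon. In E. coli it is maintained as a high-copy plasmid through a ColE1/pUC-type origin and selected with ampicillin via the β-lactamase gene. Scattered fragments of lacZα, pBluescript polylinker, T7 and T3 promoters, bom and rop are cloning remnants of the parental vectors. A short match to Mos1 (mariner) sequence next to the cassette is consistent with the homology used to target the miniMos arm, although the feature table does not explicitly annotate homology arms.

The payload combines three worm-optimized modules, described as codon-optimized and containing added introns. A Cbr-unc-119 rescue gene, which restores normal movement in unc-119 mutant animals and so serves as a positive selection marker, lies between two lox2272 sites in the same orientation. A Cre recombinase coding sequence with a tbb-2 terminator is placed under the heat-shock promoter Phsp16.41; the adjacent hsp-16 fragment reflects that promoter region. Heat shock can therefore induce Cre to excise the floxed marker once integrants have been identified. In this annotation the Cre unit falls outside the interval bounded by the two lox2272 sites. The third module is a Pmyo-2-driven, nuclear-localized cyOFP (CyOFP1 followed by an EGL-13 NLS), giving a visible fluorescent signal in pharyngeal muscle for tracking. The myo-2 promoter itself is named in the catalogue entry but not annotated in the table. The plasmid is associated with work on high-efficiency CRISPR editing in C. elegans using genomically integrated Cas9.
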