Features (pLannotate 1.2.2; 22 found; start..end, strand, type, name):
      1..63      +  rep_origin     RSF ori (fragment): Plasmids containing the RSF 1030 origin of replication can be propagated in E. coli cells that contain additional plasmids with compatible origins.
    201..220     -  CDS            lacZα (fragment): LacZα fragment of β-galactosidase; lacZ fragment
    228..246     +  promoter       T7 promoter: promoter for bacteriophage T7 RNA polymerase
    255..299     -  misc_feature   MCS (fragment): pBluescript multiple cloning site
    364..414     -  CDS            hsp-16.1 (fragment): HSP11_CAEEL - Also known as hsp16-1b. Experimental evidence at transcript level: Swiss-Prot protein existence level 2. From Caenorhabditis elegans.
    763..1893    +  CDS            cre: RECR_BPP1 - Experimental evidence at protein level: Swiss-Prot protein existence level 1. Catalyzes site-specific recombination between two 34-base- pair LOXP sites. Its role is to maintain the phage genome as a monomeric unit-copy plasmid in the lysogenic state. From Escherichia phage P1 (Bacteriophage P1).
   1902..2225    +  terminator     tbb-2 terminator: tbb-2; transcription terminator for the C. elegans tubulin beta-2 gene
   2300..2321    -  misc_feature   MCS (fragment): pBluescript multiple cloning site
   2334..2352    -  promoter       T3 promoter: promoter for bacteriophage T3 RNA polymerase
   3444..4289    +  CDS            CyOFP1: CyOFP1 is a basic (constitutively fluorescent) long stokes shift fluorescent protein published in 2016, derived from Entacmaea quadricolor. It is reported to be a very rapidly-maturing monomer with moderate acid sensitivity.
   4289..4361    +  CDS            EGL-13 NLS (fragment): nuclear localization signal from the C. elegans EGL-13 transcription factor (Lyssenko et al., 2007)
   4916..4949    -  protein_bind   lox2272: Cre-mediated recombination occurs in the 8-bp core sequence (GGATACTT). lox2272 sites are compatible with each other, but incompatible with loxP or loxN sites (Lee and Saito, 1988). Cre recombinase
   5238..6080    -  CDS            unc-119: UN119_CAEEL - Experimental evidence at protein level: Swiss-Prot protein existence level 1. Myristoyl-binding protein that acts as a cargo adapter: specifically binds the myristoyl moiety of a subset of N-terminally myristoylated proteins and is required for their localization. Plays a key role in ciliary membrane localization of proteins. Required for the establishment or function of the nervous system. From Caenorhabditis elegans.
   6191..6208    +  misc_feature   P element 5' end (fragment): No description available
   7069..7102    -  protein_bind   lox2272: Cre-mediated recombination occurs in the 8-bp core sequence (GGATACTT). lox2272 sites are compatible with each other, but incompatible with loxP or loxN sites (Lee and Saito, 1988). Cre recombinase
   7168..7248    +  CDS            mariner\T (fragment): MOS1T_DROMA - Experimental evidence at protein level: Swiss-Prot protein existence level 1. Mediates transposition of transposon Mos1 by a 'cut and paste' mechanism. Transposases are sequence-specific nucleases and strand transferases that catalyze transposition through an ordered series of events: sequence-specific binding of transposase to the terminal inverted repeats (IR) present at each end of the transposon, pairing of the transposon IRs in a paired-end complex (PEC), cleavage of one or both DNA strands at each transposon end, capture of target DNA, and strand transfer to insert the tran
   7247..7382    +  CDS            lacZα (fragment): LacZα fragment of β-galactosidase; lacZ fragment
   7388..7487    -  misc_feature   bom (fragment): basis of mobility region from pBR322
   7589..7624    -  CDS            rop (fragment): Rop protein, which maintains plasmids at low copy number; rop
   7719..7823    +  promoter       AmpR promoter: bla
   7824..8684    +  CDS            AmpR: β-lactamase; bla; confers resistance to ampicillin, carbenicillin, and related antibiotics
   8855..9443    +  rep_origin     ori: high-copy-number ColE1/pMB1/pBR322/pUC origin of replication
>Addgene plasmid #188889 | pMLS791 | addgene full sequence | sequence record 370713 | Addgene NGS Result
GTTCTTTCCTGCGTTATCCCCTGATTCTGTGGATAACCGTATTACCGCCTTTGAGTGAGCTGATACCAGC
GGATAACAATTTCACATCAGGTGTACAAGTATGAAATGTCGTTTCGAACATATAGATGTCTCGCAAACGT
AAATATTTATCGATTGTCATAAAACTTTGACCTTGTGAAGTGTCAACCTTGACTGTCGAATGTAAAACGA
CGGCCAGTGAGCGCGCGTAATACGACTCACTATAGGGCGAATTGGGTACCGGGCCCCCCCTCGAGGTCGA
CGGTATCGATAAGCTTGATTACATCGCCGACCTTGAACTCGACCGTCGCGCCGACCGTCTTTAATTTCAG
AAAATTCGGCGCGATCACCAAAAACGGAACGTTGAGCTGGACGGAAATAGTGGTAAAGTGACATGATTAT
AGTTTGAAGATTTCTAATTTCACAATTAGAGCAAATGTTGTTCGGTATTTATTTTCAACGGTATTTATAC
TATTTTCCACCTTTTTCTAGAACATTCGAGCTGCTTGTTGCAAAAGGAGGGCGACTCACATTCGGTACAT
GGAAAAGTAGTGTACACAATAAAGAGACCCAGATACATTTTCCGTCTGCGTCTCTTTGCACCCACCGGGA
GTATTTTCAAACGAATGCATCTAGGACCTTCTAGAACATTCTGTAAGGCTGCAGAATGCGGGTATATAAG
GAAAGCGGGCTCAGAGGAAGCCAACACGCTTTGTTCTAGTGCATCTAAAAAACTTCGAAAATATGTCAAA
TCTTCTCACTGTTCATCAAAATCTTCCAGCACTTCCAGTTGACGCGACAAGTGATGAAGTTCGCAAGAAC
CTCATGGATATGTTCCGTGACAGACAAGCCTTCTCCGAGCACACCTGGAAGATGCTTCTCTCAGTGTGCC
GTTCTTGGGCTGCCTGGTGCAAGCTTAACAACCGCAAGTGGTTCCCAGCCGAGCCAGAAGACGTTCGTGA
CTACTTGCTCTACCTCCAAGCTCGTGGATTGGCGGTGAAGACGATCCAACAACATCTCGGACAGCTCAAT
ATGCTCCATCGCCGATCTGGACTTCCACGCCCATCAGATTCTAATGCCGTATCTCTCGTAATGAGACGTA
TCCGCAAGGAAAATGTTGATGCTGGAGAGAGAGCCAAGCAAGCCCTCGCCTTCGAAAGGTAAGTTTAAAT
ATTAATGTATTCAATCCTAAGACTTGACGAAATTTTCAGAACCGACTTCGATCAGGTCCGTTCTCTTATG
GAAAATTCCGATCGTTGCCAGGACATCCGAAACCTCGCCTTCCTCGGAATTGCTTACAACACACTTCTCC
GTATCGCCGAAATTGCCCGCATTCGCGTCAAGGATATTAGTCGCACAGACGGAGGAAGAATGCTCATCCA
CATCGGACGTACAAAAACGCTGGTCTCGACTGCCGGAGTCGAAAAAGCGCTCTCCCTTGGAGTTACCAAG
CTCGTTGAGCGCTGGATTTCGGTTTCCGGAGTCGCCGATGATCCAAACAACTACCTGTTCTGTCGTGTTC
GCAAGAACGGAGTTGCTGCCCCGAGTGCAACATCACAACTCTCGACTCGAGCTCTTGAAGGTAAGTTTAA
ACAACATATTAGCTAAGAATAAGCTGAAAATAAATTTTCAGGAATCTTCGAAGCTACCCACCGTCTCATC
TACGGAGCCAAGGATGATTCCGGACAACGTTACTTGGCTTGGTCTGGACATTCCGCCCGTGTCGGAGCTG
CCCGTGACATGGCTCGCGCTGGAGTTTCCATCCCAGAGATTATGCAAGCCGGAGGTTGGACCAACGTCAA
CATTGTGATGAACTATATTAGAAACTTGGATTCTGAAACTGGCGCCATGGTTCGTCTTCTCGAAGACGGT
GATTAAGATAAATGCAAAATCCTTTCAAGCATTCCCTTCTTCTCTATCACTCTTCTTTCTTTTTGTCAAA
AAATTCTCTCGCTAATTTATTTGCTTTTTTAATGTTATTATTTTATGACTTTTTATAGTCACTGAAAAGT
TTGCATCTGAGTGAAGTGAATGCTATCAAAATGTGATTCTGTCTGATGTACTTTCACAATCTCTCTTCAA
TTCTATTTTGAAGTGCTTTAAACCCGAAAGGTTGAGAAAAATGCGAGCGCTCAAATATTTGTATTGTGTT
CGTTGAGTGACCCAACAAAAAGAGGAAACTTTATTGTGCCGCCAAGAAAAAAGTCTCACATAAATCAATA
TCTCACATATCTTGCCGATTCGGCTTGCGCCTGCAGATTCTCTTCCGTCCAATCGAATTGGCCGCCACCG
CGGTGGAGCTCCAGCTTTTGTTCCCTTTAGTGAGGGTTAATTGCGCGCTTGGCGTAATCATGGTCATAGC
TGTTTCCTGCCATTTTATATCTGAGTAGTATCCTTTGCTTTAAATGTCCATAAAACTAATTTTATAATCA
ATAAAACAACGTTTGTAAATCAACTGAGTTTACAAGTAGAGACATTGAGGGATACTTTCACTATGCTAAA
GTGATAATCGACCAAATAATAACTTCACTTTGGTATTTATTCCTGTCTTATAAATGTTATGTATGAATTA
AATTCATATGCATATGGCTCACTCTGACAATTTTTAATAATCTTCCAGATCAATATTGACTACCGATGCG
GGTGGTCTTTTGCTTTGAATTCTGCTGAACTTTACACCCCGAACAGCAATGTGTGCTTCAGCCTAAAAAA
AAGTAAGTGTGTTAATCAGTGCCCCCGATTCTTCATTTTTTGCCCCTCTCTCCCGTTTCGTCGGCAAAAG
AAGAGAAAATAAAGATAAGTCTCAAGATAGGTTGGTAATCGCTAAAGTGGTTGTGTGGATAAGAGTAGCA
AAATGGCAGGAAGAGCACTTTGCGCGCACACACTGTACTCATTGTTCTGGATAAAATTCTCTCGTTGTTT
GCCGTCGGATGTCTGCCTCTCTGCATTGAGCCGGCTTCTTCACTATCTTTAGTTAACCTAAAATGCCGTT
TCTTTTCTCGTATCCCCACTATCCCGTTGAGGTTCTCTGCTCTCTTCGCTCCCTACCGCCAGCGAGCAAC
TATCCGTGGGGGCGCCTTGCTCGGAAGATGGGGGGGAAGAAAGAAGATTTTTGCTATTTGCACTTGAGAA
AGAGACTTTTCCTGCGTCGATGGTCAGAGAACAGTGTGCAGACACTTTTCAGCTACCTAGAATTACAATT
GGATATCCCCGCCTCCCAATCCACCCACCCAGGGAAAAAGAAGGGCTCGCCGAAAATCAAAGTTATCTCC
AGGCTCGCGCATCCCACCGAGCGGTTGACTTCTCTCCACCACTTTTCATTTTAACCCTCGATCGTCAGAC
ACAGAAATGGGATCCCCAAAGAAGAAGCGTAAGGTGTCCAAGGTAACACTTAGTTTTTGTTGCTCTGTTT
AAAAATTAATTTTAAGGGAGAGGAGCTCATCAAGGAGAACATGCGTTCCAAGCTCTACCTCGAGGGATCC
GTCAACGGACACCAATTCAAGTGCACCCACGAGGGAGAGGGAAAGCCATACGAGGGAAAGCAAACCAACC
GTATCAAGGTCGTCGAGGGAGGACCACTCCCATTCGCCTTCGACATCCTCGCCACCCACTTCATGTACGG
ATCCAAGGTAAGTTTTCTTGAGACCTTTACTAACTAACTAGGTCTCATAGATTTTCAGGTCTTCATCAAG
TACCCAGCCGACCTCCCAGACTACTTCAAGCAATCCTTCCCAGAGGGATTCACCTGGGAGCGTGTCATGG
TCTTCGAGGACGGAGGAGTCCTCACCGCCACCCAAGACACCTCCCTCCAAGACGGAGAGCTCATCTACAA
CGTCAAGGTAAGTTATGTAGAGACCTTAATACTCAACTATGGTCTCAAACATTTTCAGGTCCGTGGAGTC
AACTTCCCAGCCAACGGACCAGTCATGCAAAAGAAGACCCTCGGATGGGAGCCATCCACCGAGACCATGT
ACCCAGCCGACGGAGGACTCGAGGGACGTTGCGACAAGGCCCTCAAGCTCGTCGGAGGAGGACACCTCCA
CGTCAACTTCAAGGTAAGTTCTTTAGAGACCTAATCACATCAATTTGGTCTCAGTAATTTTCAGACCACC
TACAAGTCCAAGAAGCCAGTCAAGATGCCAGGAGTCCACTACGTCGACCGTCGTCTCGAGCGTATCAAGG
AGGCCGACAACGAGACCTACGTCGAGCAATACGAGCACGCCGTCGCCCGTTACTCCAACCTCGGAGGAGG
AATGGACGAGCTCTACAAGTCCCGTCGTCGTAAGGCCAACCCAACCAAGCTCTCCGAGAACGCCAAGAAG
CTCGCCAAGGAGGTCGAGAACTAAGGATGATCGACGCCAACGTCGTTGAATTTTCAAATTTTAAATACTG
AATATTTGTTTTTTTTCCTATTATTTATTTATTCTCTTTGTGTTTTTTTTCTTGCTTTCTAAAAAATTAA
TTCAATCCAAATCTAAACATTTTTTTTTCTCTTTCCGTCTCCCAATTCGTATTCCGCTCCTCTCATCTGA
ACACAATGTGCAAGTTTATTTATCTTCTCGCTTTCATTTCATTAGGACGTGGGGGGAATTGGTGGAAGGG
GGAAACACACAAAAGGATGATGGAAATGAAATAAGGACACACAATATGCAACAACATTCAATTCAGAAAT
ATGGAGGAAGGTTTAAAAGAAAACATAAAAATATATAGAGGAGGAAGGAAAACTAGTAAAAAATAAGCAA
AGAAATTAGGCGAACGATGAGAATTGTCCTCGCTTGGCTAGGTGAGCTCTGGTACCCTCTAGTCAAGGCC
TTAAGTGAGTCGTATTACGTAGCCCGGGCCTAGTTCTAGTTTAAACCACGTGCGTGAGCGTAAGTTTAAA
CATGATTTTACTAACATAACTTCGTATAAAGTATCCTATACGAAGTTATGACATTCTCTAATGAAAAAAT
CTTTCAGTTGAAATTGAAAATGAGTTAAAGTTGGAGTTTTTATTGAAAACAGATTTCCGTGTGATTAGTG
TTTTTAGCGAGTGTGACAGGACAGCGAAAAAATATAGAAACAAGGGGGGAACTGAAAAGCTTAGGAATGC
ATTGAACATGAGAAGGGGAAAGGGAAGGAACAAACTAGACAGGAATTATTGGAATTTAATCACATTTGGA
GTTTTTTTTTCTATTCGACAGAATAATTATCCAGAACATTTTTGTATTAAATATTTATGCATCATATGAG
TAGTCGGCTTTGTTGTGCATGACGAGTTTGTTATCGACGAAATAGAAGCTGTCAGAACGAGTCTCGTTTG
GATTGTTGATCATGTCGTCCACTGAAAAAGAGATTAGTCTTTTGAATTGTACTTTTTAGAATAATGACTC
ACTGAGTTGTTGAGAGAGTTGAGGGAACTCATAGATATGTTCACAGTTGTTTCGTGAATTCGGAATACAG
AATCCGAATTCAAAGTCAAAACACTTCAGAAGGCGATCTTTGAAGAAGTGACGTTCGATCATTCGGAAAT
GATGGATTGGGATGTCTCCTACTTTGAATTCCACAGTTGCTCCGACCGTTTTGAGTTTCAAAAAGTTTGG
AGCAAATCTATAACGCACGTATCTTGCCGACTCCTGTGGCGACTCATCATTCTCCTGATCGTTCTCCGGT
TTGGCGATCTCGAAAAGCACTTGCTCAGTGTCCAGATCACGGATTTGGAACTTGGTGAACTCGATGTTAT
AGATGTTCGCAGATGGGGAGCATAAGAATCCTAAATTTATGTTTTAAACTGAAATCCAAAGGGAGCAAGA
TACCTTGAGTGATTCCCGGAAGTGCTAAAACGTCGTTCGGAGTGATTTGAGCTTTCTTCGCAAGCTCCGA
TTCCGTTGTGATTCCTTGTTCGGTGCTTGGTGGTGGCCGTGGCATCTGGAAATATGGAAAAGTTCAACAA
AAAGAAAAGAGAAAAGAATGAAATCGGATATCAAGAGTTAGTTGAGCGGTTTCTCTAGTTTTCTGAGTCT
CACCTGCGACGGGAAGGTCGCCGAGCCGGGTGGAATCGATCGTTGTTGCTCGGCTTTCATATCGGTTTGG
TTGGAAGCGGCTGAAAACGGAAAGAAGTGGAAGAAGGAAAAGAGTGTGGTGTGACAGGAAAATGGTAATT
AGAGGGTGCCAAATAACCAGCTATATTTTGTTTTTTTTTGAAAACATTTTTAAAAAGAAAAATACGATAA
TGATATCAGATGGATTTCCGGAAAACTGGTATGAAAAATTTCAACCTTTTTGAGTACATGTAATCAAAAT
ACACTTTGTAAATTATCATTTTTATTGAAACTCCACCATTTTTCTATTTATAACGCTAATAATTTGAAAA
AGAAACCTATTGCGAACCGCGGGGTGAATCCCAAAAACGAATGCGTTTTGGTGGAGTGATTGATTCGAAT
CGAAGAAGAAAAAGAAGAAGACGTGGAATAGAGAGCTCACTCTTAACCGAGCAGCACACACCGACAGAAA
AAAAAATGAAATGAATGAGGGTCTTCTTCTTCTTCTTCTTCGAATGATTGACAGAAATGGGAAAAAGAGG
AAGATTGAGAAGGGAAAAAGGAAGGAGAAAAGAAGCAGAAGAAGACGTCAGAGAGGAGAGGAACGAGCGG
AAAAGCAGCGGGCGCAAGTCATAGAAGTAGCAGAGCTGGGGAGAAGAAGACACTATCCAAGAAAGGAATG
ACGAGAGAGTATGCAAAGGGGTATAGGGTGCAGACAGAATAGGAACAGAATAACAGATGATGAGCCAAGA
AGAGTTGAAAAGGGCGATGAATTTGTCATGTAACTTAATTTGGGTCAATTTGAGCATGATGAATTGAAAT
CATCCCTTGTTGGGAGTTAATAACCGGTTTGTTATCAGAAACCCTGTAATAGAAGGGCGCCCTAACTTTG
AGCCAATTCATCCCGGTTTCTGTCAAATATATCAAAAAGTGGTCAACTGACAAATTGTTTTTGATATTAT
AATAAACATTTTATCCGTTAACAATTTTCGAATACTTTTTACAAGGACTTGGATAAATTGGCTCAAAGAT
AACTTCGTATAAAGTATCCTATACGAAGTTATTAACTAATCTGATTTAAATTTTCGCGAATTGAGCGTCA
TAATTGTTTACTCTCAGTGCAGTCAACATGTCGAGTTTCGTGCCGAATAAAGAGCAAACGCGGACAGTAT
TAATTTTCTGTTTTCATTTGAAGAAAACAGCTGCGGACGTCGTGACTGGGAAAACCCTGGCGTTACCCAA
CTTAATCGCCTTGCAGCACATCCCCCTTTCGCCAGCTGGCGTAATAGCGAAGAGGCCCGCACCGATCGCC
CTTCCCAACAGTTGCGCAGCCTGAATGGCGAATGGCGCCTGATGCGGTATTTTCTCCTTACGCATCTGTG
CGGTATTTCACACCGCATATGGTGCACTCTCAGTGCAATCTGCTCTGATGCCGCATAGTTAAGCCAGCCC
CGACACCCGCCAACACCCGCTGACGCGCCCTGACGGGCTTGTCTGCTCCCGGCATCCGCTTACAGACAAG
CTGTGACCGTCTCCGGGAGCTGCATGTGTCAGAGGTTTTCACCGTCATCACCGAAACGCGCGAGACGAAA
GGGCCTCGTGATACGCCTATTTTTATAGGTTAATGTCATGATAATAATGGTTTCTTAGACGTCAGGTGGC
ACTTTTCGGGGAAATGTGCGCGGAACCCCTATTTGTTTATTTTTCTAAATACATTCAAATATGTATCCGC
TCATGAGACAATAACCCTGATAAATGCTTCAATAATATTGAAAAAGGAAGAGTATGAGTATTCAACATTT
CCGTGTCGCCCTTATTCCCTTTTTTGCGGCATTTTGCCTTCCTGTTTTTGCTCACCCAGAAACGCTGGTG
AAAGTAAAAGATGCTGAAGATCAGTTGGGTGCACGAGTGGGTTACATCGAACTGGATCTCAACAGCGGTA
AGATCCTTGAGAGTTTTCGCCCCGAAGAACGTTTTCCAATGATGAGCACTTTTAAAGTTCTGCTATGTGG
CGCGGTATTATCCCGTATTGACGCCGGGCAAGAGCAACTCGGTCGCCGCATACACTATTCTCAGAATGAC
TTGGTTGAGTACTCACCAGTCACAGAAAAGCATCTTACGGATGGCATGACAGTAAGAGAATTATGCAGTG
CTGCCATAACCATGAGTGATAACACTGCGGCCAACTTACTTCTGACAACGATCGGAGGACCGAAGGAGCT
AACCGCTTTTTTGCACAACATGGGGGATCATGTAACTCGCCTTGATCGTTGGGAACCGGAGCTGAATGAA
GCCATACCAAACGACGAGCGTGACACCACGATGCCTGTAGCAATGGCAACAACGTTGCGCAAACTATTAA
CTGGCGAACTACTTACTCTAGCTTCCCGGCAACAATTAATAGACTGGATGGAGGCGGATAAAGTTGCAGG
ACCACTTCTGCGCTCGGCCCTTCCGGCTGGCTGGTTTATTGCTGATAAATCTGGAGCCGGTGAGCGTGGG
TCTCGCGGTATCATTGCAGCACTGGGGTCAGATGGTAAGCCCTCCCGTATCGTAGTTATCTACACGACGG
GGAGTCAGGCAACTATGGATGAACGAAATAGACAGATCGCTGAGATAGGTGCCTCACTGATTAAGCATTG
GTAACTGTCAGACCAAGTTTACTCATATATACTTTAGATTGATTTAAAACTTCATTTTTAATTTAAAAGG
ATCTAGGTGAAGATCCTTTTTGATAATCTCATGACCAAAATCCCTTAACGTGAGTTTTCGTTCCACTGAG
CGTCAGACCCCGTAGAAAAGATCAAAGGATCTTCTTGAGATCCTTTTTTTCTGCGCGTAATCTGCTGCTT
GCAAACAAAAAAACCACCGCTACCAGCGGTGGTTTGTTTGCCGGATCAAGAGCTACCAACTCTTTTTCCG
AAGGTAACTGGCTTCAGCAGAGCGCAGATACCAAATACTGTTCTTCTAGTGTAGCCGTAGTTAGGCCACC
ACTTCAAGAACTCTGTAGCACCGCCTACATACCTCGCTCTGCTAATCCTGTTACCAGTGGCTGCTGCCAG
TGGCGATAAGTCGTGTCTTACCGGGTTGGACTCAAGACGATAGTTACCGGATAAGGCGCAGCGGTCGGGC
TGAACGGGGGGTTCGTGCACACAGCCCAGCTTGGAGCGAACGACCTACACCGAACTGAGATACCTACAGC
GTGAGCTATGAGAAAGCGCCACGCTTCCCGAAGGGAGAAAGGCGGACAGGTATCCGGTAAGCGGCAGGGT
CGGAACAGGAGAGCGCACGAGGGAGCTTCCAGGGGGAAACGCCTGGTATCTTTATAGTCCTGTCGGGTTT
CGCCACCTCTGACTTGAGCGTCGATTTTTGTGATGCTCGTCAGGGGGGCGGAGCCTATGGAAAAACGCCA
GCAACGCGGCCTTTTTACGGTTCCTGGTCTTTTGCTGGCCTTTTGCTCACAT
